>Addgene plasmid #76112 | TRPM7 gRNA (BRDN0001147821) | addgene full sequence | sequence record 185208 | Addgene Assembled Sequence
CCCGGGTGCAAAGATGGATAAAGTTTTAAACAGAGAGGAATCTTTGCAGCTAATGGACCTTCTAGGTCTT
GAAAGGAGTGGGAATTGGCTCCGGTGCCCGTCAGTGGGCAGAGCGCACATCGCCCACAGTCCCCGAGAAG
TTGGGGGGAGGGGTCGGCAATTGATCCGGTGCCTAGAGAAGGTGGCGCGGGGTAAACTGGGAAAGTGATG
TCGTGTACTGGCTCCGCCTTTTTCCCGAGGGTGGGGGAGAACCGTATATAAGTGCAGTAGTCGCCGTGAA
CGTTCTTTTTCGCAACGGGTTTGCCGCCAGAACACAGGTAAGTGCCGTGTGTGGTTCCCGCGGGCCTGGC
CTCTTTACGGGTTATGGCCCTTGCGTGCCTTGAATTACTTCCACCTGGCTGCAGTACGTGATTCTTGATC
CCGAGCTTCGGGTTGGAAGTGGGTGGGAGAGTTCGAGGCCTTGCGCTTAAGGAGCCCCTTCGCCTCGTGC
TTGAGTTGAGGCCTGGCCTGGGCGCTGGGGCCGCCGCGTGCGAATCTGGTGGCACCTTCGCGCCTGTCTC
GCTGCTTTCGATAAGTCTCTAGCCATTTAAAATTTTTGATGACCTGCTGCGACGCTTTTTTTCTGGCAAG
ATAGTCTTGTAAATGCGGGCCAAGATCTGCACACTGGTATTTCGGTTTTTGGGGCCGCGGGCGGCGACGG
GGCCCGTGCGTCCCAGCGCACATGTTCGGCGAGGCGGGGCCTGCGAGCGCGGCCACCGAGAATCGGACGG
GGGTAGTCTCAAGCTGGCCGGCCTGCTCTGGTGCCTGGCCTCGCGCCGCCGTGTATCGCCCCGCCCTGGG
CGGCAAGGCTGGCCCGGTCGGCACCAGTTGCGTGAGCGGAAAGATGGCCGCTTCCCGGCCCTGCTGCAGG
GAGCTCAAAATGGAGGACGCGGCGCTCGGGAGAGCGGGCGGGTGAGTCACCCACACAAAGGAAAAGGGCC
TTTCCGTCCTCAGCCGTCGCTTCATGTGACTCCACGGAGTACCGGGCGCCGTCCAGGCACCTCGATTAGT
TCTCGAGCTTTTGGAGTACGTCGTCTTTAGGTTGGGGGGAGGGGTTTTATGCGATGGAGTTTCCCCACAC
TGAGTGGGTGGAGACTGAAGTTAGGCCAGCTTGGCACTTGATGTAATTCTCCTTGGAATTTGCCCTTTTT
GAGTTTGGATCTTGGTTCATTCTCAAGCCTCAGACAGTGGTTCAAAGTTTTTTTCTTCCATTTCAGGTGT
CGTGACGTACGGCCACCATGACCGAGTACAAGCCCACGGTGCGCCTCGCCACCCGCGACGACGTCCCCAG
GGCCGTACGCACCCTCGCCGCCGCGTTCGCCGACTACCCCGCCACGCGCCACACCGTCGATCCGGACCGC
CACATCGAGCGGGTCACCGAGCTGCAAGAACTCTTCCTCACGCGCGTCGGGCTCGACATCGGCAAGGTGT
GGGTCGCGGACGACGGCGCCGCCGTGGCGGTCTGGACCACGCCGGAGAGCGTCGAAGCGGGGGCGGTGTT
CGCCGAGATCGGCCCGCGCATGGCCGAGTTGAGCGGTTCCCGGCTGGCCGCGCAGCAACAGATGGAAGGC
CTCCTGGCGCCGCACCGGCCCAAGGAGCCCGCGTGGTTCCTGGCCACCGTCGGAGTCTCGCCCGACCACC
AGGGCAAGGGTCTGGGCAGCGCCGTCGTGCTCCCCGGAGTGGAGGCGGCCGAGCGCGCCGGGGTGCCCGC
CTTCCTGGAGACCTCCGCGCCCCGCAACCTCCCCTTCTACGAGCGGCTCGGCTTCACCGTCACCGCCGAC
GTCGAGGTGCCCGAAGGACCGCGCACCTGGTGCATGACCCGCAAGCCCGGTGCCTGAACGCGTTAAGTCG
ACAATCAACCTCTGGATTACAAAATTTGTGAAAGATTGACTGGTATTCTTAACTATGTTGCTCCTTTTAC
GCTATGTGGATACGCTGCTTTAATGCCTTTGTATCATGCTATTGCTTCCCGTATGGCTTTCATTTTCTCC
TCCTTGTATAAATCCTGGTTGCTGTCTCTTTATGAGGAGTTGTGGCCCGTTGTCAGGCAACGTGGCGTGG
TGTGCACTGTGTTTGCTGACGCAACCCCCACTGGTTGGGGCATTGCCACCACCTGTCAGCTCCTTTCCGG
GACTTTCGCTTTCCCCCTCCCTATTGCCACGGCGGAACTCATCGCCGCCTGCCTTGCCCGCTGCTGGACA
GGGGCTCGGCTGTTGGGCACTGACAATTCCGTGGTGTTGTCGGGGAAATCATCGTCCTTTCCTTGGCTGC
TCGCCTGTGTTGCCACCTGGATTCTGCGCGGGACGTCCTTCTGCTACGTCCCTTCGGCCCTCAATCCAGC
GGACCTTCCTTCCCGCGGCCTGCTGCCGGCTCTGCGGCCTCTTCCGCGTCTTCGCCTTCGCCCTCAGACG
AGTCGGATCTCCCTTTGGGCCGCCTCCCCGCGTCGACTTTAAGACCAATGACTTACAAGGCAGCTGTAGA
TCTTAGCCACTTTTTAAAAGAAAAGGGGGGACTGGAAGGGCTAATTCACTCCCAACGAAGACAAGATCTG
CTTTTTGCTTGTACTGGGTCTCTCTGGTTAGACCAGATCTGAGCCTGGGAGCTCTCTGGCTAACTAGGGA
ACCCACTGCTTAAGCCTCAATAAAGCTTGCCTTGAGTGCTTCAAGTAGTGTGTGCCCGTCTGTTGTGTGA
CTCTGGTAACTAGAGATCCCTCAGACCCTTTTAGTCAGTGTGGAAAATCTCTAGCAGTACGTATAGTAGT
TCATGTCATCTTATTATTCAGTATTTATAACTTGCAAAGAAATGAATATCAGAGAGTGAGAGGAACTTGT
TTATTGCAGCTTATAATGGTTACAAATAAAGCAATAGCATCACAAATTTCACAAATAAAGCATTTTTTTC
ACTGCATTCTAGTTGTGGTTTGTCCAAACTCATCAATGTATCTTATCATGTCTGGCTCTAGCTATCCCGC
CCCTAACTCCGCCCATCCCGCCCCTAACTCCGCCCAGTTCCGCCCATTCTCCGCCCCATGGCTGACTAAT
TTTTTTTATTTATGCAGAGGCCGAGGCCGCCTCGGCCTCTGAGCTATTCCAGAAGTAGTGAGGAGGCTTT
TTTGGAGGCCTAGGGACGTACCCAATTCGCCCTATAGTGAGTCGTATTACGCGCGCTCACTGGCCGTCGT
TTTACAACGTCGTGACTGGGAAAACCCTGGCGTTACCCAACTTAATCGCCTTGCAGCACATCCCCCTTTC
GCCAGCTGGCGTAATAGCGAAGAGGCCCGCACCGATCGCCCTTCCCAACAGTTGCGCAGCCTGAATGGCG
AATGGG
[124 nt withheld, positions 3367-3490]
C
[91 nt withheld, positions 3492-3582]
A
[49 nt withheld, positions 3584-3632]
CCTTTGACGTTGGAGTCCACGTTCTTT
[37 nt withheld, positions 3660-3696]
ACCCTATCTCGGTCTATTCTTTTGATTTATAAGGGATTTTGCCGATTTCGGCCTATTGGTTAAAAAATGA
GCTGATTTAACAAAAATTTAACGCGAATTTTAACAAAATATTAACGCTTACAATTTAGGTGGCACTTTTC
GGGGAAATGTGCGCGGAACCCCTATTTGTTTATTTTTCTAAATACATTCAAATATGTATCCGCTCATGAG
ACAATAACCCTGATAAATGCTTCAATAATATTGAAAAAGGAAGAGTATGAGTATTCAACATTTCCGTGTC
GCCCTTATTCCCTTTTTTGCGGCATTTTGCCTTCCTGTTTTTGCTCACCCAGAAACGCTGGTGAAAGTAA
AAGATGCTGAAGATCAGTTGGGTGCACGAGTGGGTTACATCGAACTGGATCTCAACAGCGGTAAGATCCT
TGAGAGTTTTCGCCCCGAAGAACGTTTTCCAATGATGAGCACTTTTAAAGTTCTGCTATGTGGCGCGGTA
TTATCCCGTATTGACGCCGGGCAAGAGCAACTCGGTCGCCGCATACACTATTCTCAGAATGACTTGGTTG
AGTACTCACCAGTCACAGAAAAGCATCTTACGGATGGCATGACAGTAAGAGAATTATGCAGTGCTGCCAT
AACCATGAGTGATAACACTGCGGCCAACTTACTTCTGACAACGATCGGAGGACCGAAGGAGCTAACCGCT
TTTTTGCACAACATGGGGGATCATGTAACTCGCCTTGATCGTTGGGAACCGGAGCTGAATGAAGCCATAC
CAAACGACGAGCGTGACACCACGATGCCTGTAGCAATGGCAACAACGTTGCGCAAACTATTAACTGGCGA
ACTACTTACTCTAGCTTCCCGGCAACAATTAATAGACTGGATGGAGGCGGATAAAGTTGCAGGACCACTT
CTGCGCTCGGCCCTTCCGGCTGGCTGGTTTATTGCTGATAAATCTGGAGCCGGTGAGCGTGGGTCTCGCG
GTATCATTGCAGCACTGGGGCCAGATGGTAAGCCCTCCCGTATCGTAGTTATCTACACGACGGGGAGTCA
GGCAACTATGGATGAACGAAATAGACAGATCGCTGAGATAGGTGCCTCACTGATTAAGCATTGGTAACTG
TCAGACCAAGTTTACTCATATATACTTTAGATTGATTTAAAACTTCATTTTTAATTTAAAAGGATCTAGG
TGAAGATCCTTTTTGATAATCTCATGACCAAAATCCCTTAACGTGAGTTTTCGTTCCACTGAGCGTCAGA
CCCCGTAGAAAAGATCAAAGGATCTTCTTGAGATCCTTTTTTTCTGCGCGTAATCTGCTGCTTGCAAACA
AAAAAACCACCGCTACCAGCGGTGGTTTGTTTGCCGGATCAAGAGCTACCAACTCTTTTTCCGAAGGTAA
CTGGCTTCAGCAGAGCGCAGATACCAAATACTGTTCTTCTAGTGTAGCCGTAGTTAGGCCACCACTTCAA
GAACTCTGTAGCACCGCCTACATACCTCGCTCTGCTAATCCTGTTACCAGTGGCTGCTGCCAGTGGCGAT
AAGTCGTGTCTTACCGGGTTGGACTCAAGACGATAGTTACCGGATAAGGCGCAGCGGTCGGGCTGAACGG
GGGGTTCGTGCACACAGCCCAGCTTGGAGCGAACGACCTACACCGAACTGAGATACCTACAGCGTGAGCT
ATGAGAAAGCGCCACGCTTCCCGAAGGGAGAAAGGCGGACAGGTATCCGGTAAGCGGCAGGGTCGGAACA
GGAGAGCGCACGAGGGAGCTTCCAGGGGGAAACGCCTGGTATCTTTATAGTCCTGTCGGGTTTCGCCACC
TCTGACTTGAGCGTCGATTTTTGTGATGCTCGTCAGGGGGGCGGAGCCTATGGAAAAACGCCAGCAACGC
GGCCTTTTTACGGTTCCTGGCCTTTTGCTGGCCTTTTGCTCACATGTTCTTTCCTGCGTTATCCCCTGAT
TCTGTGGATAACCGTATTACCGCCTTTGAGTGAGCTGATACCGCTCGCCGCAGCCGAACGACCGAGCGCA
GCGAGTCAGTGAGCGAGGAAGCGGAAGAGCGCCCAATACGCAAACCGCCTCTCCCCGCGCGTTGGCCGAT
TCATTAATGCAGCTGGCACGACAGGTTTCCCGACTGGAAAGCGGGCAGTGAGCGCAACGCAATTAATGTG
AGTTAGCTCACTCATTAGGCACCCCAGGCTTTACACTTTATGCTTCCGGCTCGTATGTTGTGTGGAATTG
TGAGCGGATAACAATTTCACACAGGAAACAGCTATGACCATGATTACGCCAAGCGCGCAATTAACCCTCA
CTAAAGGGAACAAAAGCTGGAGCTGCAAGCTTAATGTAGTCTTATGCAATACTCTTGTAGTCTTGCAACA
TGGTAACGATGAGTTAGCAACATGCCTTACAAGGAGAGAAAAAGCACCGTGCATGCCGATTGGTGGAAGT
AAGGTGGTACGATCGTGCCTTATTAGGAAGGCAACAGACGGGTCTGACATGGATTGGACGAACCACTGAA
TTGCCGCATTGCAGAGATATTGTATTTAAGTGCCTAGCTCGATACATAAACGGGTCTCTCTGGTTAGACC
AGATCTGAGCCTGGGAGCTCTCTGGCTAACTAGGGAACCCACTGCTTAAGCCTCAATAAAGCTTGCCTTG
AGTGCTTCAAGTAGTGTGTGCCCGTCTGTTGTGTGACTCTGGTAACTAGAGATCCCTCAGACCCTTTTAG
TCAGTGTGGAAAATCTCTAGCAGTGGCGCCCGAACAGGGACTTGAAAGCGAAAGGGAAACCAGAGGAGCT
CTCTCGACGCAGGACTCGGCTTGCTGAAGCGCGCACGGCAAGAGGCGAGGGGCGGCGACTGGTGAGTACG
CCAAAAATTTTGACTAGCGGAGGCTAGAAGGAGAGAGATGGGTGCGAGAGCGTCAGTATTAAGCGGGGGA
GAATTAGATCGCGATGGGAAAAAATTCGGTTAAGGCCAGGGGGAAAGAAAAAATATAAATTAAAACATAT
AGTATGGGCAAGCAGGGAGCTAGAACGATTCGCAGTTAATCCTGGCCTGTTAGAAACATCAGAAGGCTGT
AGACAAATACTGGGACAGCTACAACCATCCCTTCAGACAGGATCAGAAGAACTTAGATCATTATATAATA
CAGTAGCAACCCTCTATTGTGTGCATCAAAGGATAGAGATAAAAGACACCAAGGAAGCTTTAGACAAGAT
AGAGGAAGAGCAAAACAAAAGTAAGACCACCGCACAGCAAGCGGCCGCTGATCTTCAGACCTGGAGGAGG
AGATATGAGGGACAATTGGAGAAGTGAATTATATAAATATAAAGTAGTAAAAATTGAACCATTAGGAGTA
GCACCCACCAAGGCAAAGAGAAGAGTGGTGCAGAGAGAAAAAAGAGCAGTGGGAATAGGAGCTTTGTTCC
TTGGGTTCTTGGGAGCAGCAGGAAGCACTATGGGCGCAGCGTCAATGACGCTGACGGTACAGGCCAGACA
ATTATTGTCTGGTATAGTGCAGCAGCAGAACAATTTGCTGAGGGCTATTGAGGCGCAACAGCATCTGTTG
CAACTCACAGTCTGGGGCATCAAGCAGCTCCAGGCAAGAATCCTGGCTGTGGAAAGATACCTAAAGGATC
AACAGCTCCTGGGGATTTGGGGTTGCTCTGGAAAACTCATTTGCACCACTGCTGTGCCTTGGAATGCTAG
TTGGAGTAATAAATCTCTGGAACAGATTTGGAATCACACGACCTGGATGGAGTGGGACAGAGAAATTAAC
AATTACACAAGCTTAATACACTCCTTAATTGAAGAATCGCAAAACCAGCAAGAAAAGAATGAACAAGAAT
TATTGGAATTAGATAAATGGGCAAGTTTGTGGAATTGGTTTAACATAACAAATTGGCTGTGGTATATAAA
ATTATTCATAATGATAGTAGGAGGCTTGGTAGGTTTAAGAATAGTTTTTGCTGTACTTTCTATAGTGAAT
AGAGTTAGGCAGGGATATTCACCATTATCGTTTCAGACCCACCTCCCAACCCCGAGGGGACCCAGAGAGG
GCCTATTTCCCATGATTCCTTCATATTTGCATATACGATACAAGGCTGTTAGAGAGATAATTAGAATTAA
TTTGACTGTAAACACAAAGATATTAGTACAAAATACGTGACGTAGAAAGTAATAATTTCTTGGGTAGTTT
GCAGTTTTAAAATTATGTTTTAAAATGGACTATCATATGCTTACCGTAACTTGAAAGTATTTCGATTTCT
TGGCTTTATATATCTTGTGGAAAGGACGAAACACCGACAGGTGTGGCAAAACATGTGTTTTAGAGCTAGA
AATAGCAAGTTAAAATAAGGCTAGTCCGTTATCAACTTGAAAAAGTGGCACCGAGTCGGTGCTTTTTTAA
GCTTGGCGTAACTAGATCTTGAGACAAATGGCAGTATTCATCCACAATTTTAAAAGAAAAGGGGGGATTG
GGGGGTACAGTGCAGGGGAAAGAATAGTAGACATAATAGCAACAGACATACAAACTAAAGAATTACAAAA
ACAAATTACAAAAATTCAAAATTTTCGGGTTTATTACAGGGACAGCAGAGATCCACTTTGGCGCCGGCTC
GAGGGGG
Features (pLannotate 1.2.2; 29 found; start..end, strand, type, name):
     14..80      +  CDS            small t antigen (fragment): SV40 (simian virus 40) small t antigen
    106..317     +  promoter       EF-1α core promoter: core promoter for human elongation factor EF-1α
    318..1256    +  intron         EF-1α intron A: intron upstream of the start codon of human EF-1α
   1278..1877    +  CDS            PuroR (fragment): puromycin N-acetyltransferase; pac from Streptomyces; confers resistance to puromycin
   1893..2481    +  misc_feature   WPRE: woodchuck hepatitis virus posttranscriptional regulatory element
   2532..2551    +  misc_feature   cPPT/CTS (fragment): central polypurine tract and central termination sequence of HIV-1
   2553..2786    +  LTR            3' LTR (ΔU3): self-inactivating 3' long terminal repeat (LTR) from HIV-1
   2864..2985    +  polyA_signal   SV40 poly(A) signal: SV40 polyadenylation signal
   3025..3160    +  rep_origin     SV40 ori: SV40 origin of replication
   3181..3199    -  promoter       T7 promoter: promoter for bacteriophage T7 RNA polymerase
   3207..3362    +  CDS            lacZα (fragment): LacZα fragment of β-galactosidase; lacZ fragment
   3367..3795    +  rep_origin     f1 ori (sequence partly withheld): f1 bacteriophage origin of replication; arrow indicates direction of (+) strand synthesis
   3848..3952    +  promoter       AmpR promoter: bla
   3953..4813    +  CDS            AmpR: β-lactamase; bla; confers resistance to ampicillin, carbenicillin, and related antibiotics
   4984..5572    +  rep_origin     ori: high-copy-number ColE1/pMB1/pBR322/pUC origin of replication
   5755..5847    +  CDS            lacI (fragment): lac repressor; lacI; The lac repressor binds to the lac operator to inhibit transcription in E. coli. This inhibition can be relieved by adding lactose or isopropyl-β-D-thiogalactopyranoside (IPTG).
   5860..5881    +  protein_bind   CAP binding site: CAP binding activates transcription in the presence of cAMP. E. coli catabolite activator protein
   5896..5926    +  promoter       lac promoter: promoter for the E. coli lac operon
   5934..5950    +  protein_bind   lac operator: The lac repressor binds to the lac operator to inhibit transcription in E. coli. This inhibition can be relieved by adding lactose or isopropyl-β-D-thiogalactopyranoside (IPTG). lac repressor encoded by lacI
   5995..6013    +  promoter       T3 promoter: promoter for bacteriophage T3 RNA polymerase
   6041..6267    +  promoter       RSV promoter: Rous sarcoma virus enhancer/promoter
   6268..6448    +  LTR            5' LTR (truncated): truncated 5' long terminal repeat (LTR) from HIV-1
   6495..6620    +  misc_feature   HIV-1 Ψ: packaging signal of human immunodeficiency virus type 1
   6604..6967    +  CDS            HIV-1 gag (fragment): gag protein from human immunodeficiency virus 1; gag
   7113..7346    +  misc_feature   RRE: The Rev response element (RRE) of HIV-1 allows for Rev-dependent mRNA export from the nucleus to the cytoplasm.
   7723..7749    +  CDS            Rev (fragment): human immunodeficiency virus 1 (HIV-1) Rev protein; rev; enhances nuclear export of unspliced and incompletely spliced viral mRNAs
   7753..7993    +  promoter       U6 promoter: RNA polymerase III promoter for human U6 snRNA
   8023..8098    +  misc_RNA       gRNA scaffold: guide RNA scaffold for the Streptococcus pyogenes CRISPR/Cas9 system
   8154..8271    +  misc_feature   cPPT/CTS: central polypurine tract and central termination sequence of HIV-1
