[The description below was written by a language model from this plasmid's Addgene catalogue record and pLannotate feature annotations shown in this document.]
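Description:
TRPM7 gRNA (BRDN0001147821) is a third-generation lentiviral guide RNA plasmid built on the lentiGuide-Puro backbone and designed to target human TRPM7, with the guide designed against two reference transcripts of the gene. It is propagated in E. coli as a high-copy plasmid through a ColE1/pUC-type origin with ampicillin selection (AmpR under its own bla promoter). The backbone also carries an f1 origin, an SV40 origin and poly(A) signal, and remnants of lac and T7/T3 promoter elements that are not part of the functional payload.

The lentiviral transfer cassette begins with an RSV promoter fused to a truncated HIV-1 5' LTR, which makes genomic RNA production Tat-independent. This is followed by the Ψ packaging signal with a partial gag sequence, the Rev response element for nuclear export of the unspliced genome, and a cPPT/CTS to aid nuclear import. It ends in a ΔU3 self-inactivating 3' LTR. Within this frame, a human U6 RNA polymerase III promoter drives the TRPM7-specific spacer joined to the Streptococcus pyogenes Cas9 gRNA scaffold. A separate EF-1α core promoter with intron A expresses puromycin N-acetyltransferase, allowing selection of transduced mammalian cells, and a downstream WPRE enhances transcript expression.

The plasmid does not encode Cas9, so it is meant to be used with a separate Cas9 lentivirus or in cells that already express Cas9, where it directs cutting at TRPM7 for gene knockout. It belongs to a human kinome gRNA collection that came out of work on optimized sgRNA design for high on-target activity and reduced off-target effects.
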