Addgene plasmid #76112: TRPM7 gRNA (BRDN0001147821)
Purpose: 3rd generation lentiviral gRNA plasmid targeting human TRPM7
Depositing lab: John Doench & David Root. Depositing organization: Broad Institute. Publication: Optimized sgRNA design to maximize activity and minimize off-target effects of CRISPR-Cas9. Doench JG, Fusi N, Sullender M, Hegde M, Vaimberg EW, Donovan KF, Smith I, Tothova Z, Wilen C, Orchard R, Virgin HW, Listgarten J, Root DE. Nat Biotechnol. 2016 Jan 18. doi: 10.1038/nbt.3437. PubMed 26780180.
Backbone
  Vector backbone: lentiGuide-Puro
  Backbone manufacturer: Zhang Lab (Addgene plasmid # 52963)
  Vector type: Mammalian Expression, Lentiviral, CRISPR
  Selectable markers: Puromycin
Growth in bacteria
  Bacterial resistance: Ampicillin, 100 μg/mL
  Growth temperature: 37°C
  Growth strain: DH5alpha
  Copy number: High Copy
Gene/Insert
  Gene/Insert name: TRPM7 (alt names: TRPM7; NM_001301212.1)
  gRNA/shRNA sequence: ACAGGTGTGGCAAAACATGT
  Species: H. sapiens (human)
  Entrez Gene: TRPM7 (a.k.a. ALSPDC, CHAK, CHAK1, LTRPC7, LTrpC-7, TRP-PLIK)
  Promoter: hU6
  Cloning method: Unknown
  Sequencing primers: 5′ U6-F; 3′ pS2-R
Terms and licenses: Academic/Nonprofit Terms; Industry Terms: Not Available to Industry
Depositor comments: The gRNA was designed to target the following Genbank reference sequence(s): NM_001301212.1,NM_017672.5. Note that this plasmid does NOT contain Cas9. It should be used in conjunction with lentiCas9-Blast (Addgene #52962) or otherwise with cell lines already expressing Cas9. Browse the full kinome gRNA library at http://www.addgene.org/pooled-library/broadgpp-human-kinome/ or visit http://www.broadinstitute.org/rnai/public/ for detailed protocols and information.
How to cite: TRPM7 gRNA (BRDN0001147821) was a gift from John Doench & David Root (Addgene plasmid # 76112 ; http://n2t.net/addgene:76112 ; RRID:Addgene_76112)
