>Addgene plasmid #76112 | TRPM7 gRNA (BRDN0001147821) | depositor partial sequence | sequence record 143572 | Target Sequence
ACAGGTGTGGCAAAACATGT
