>Addgene plasmid #76112 | TRPM7 gRNA (BRDN0001147821) | addgene partial sequence | sequence record 185207 | hU6-F
CGTAGAAAGTAATAATTTCTTGGGTAGTTTGCAGTTTTAAAATTATGTTTTAAAATGGACTATCATATGC
TTACCGTAACTTGAAAGTATTTCGATTTCTTGGCTTTATATATCTTGTGGAAAGGACGAAACACCGACAG
GTGTGGCAAAACATGTGTTTTAGAGCTAGAAATAGCAAGTTAAAATAAGGCTAGTCCGTTATCAACTTGA
AAAAGTGGCACCGAGTCGGTGCTTTTTTAAGCTTGGCGTAACTAGATCTTGAGACAAATGGCAGTATTCA
TCCACAATTTTAAAAGAAAAGGGGGGATTGGGGGGTACAGTGCAGGGGAAAGAATAGTAGACATAATAGC
AACAGACATACAAACTAAAGAATTACAAAAACAAATTACAAAAATTCAAAATTTTCGGGTTTATTACAGG
GACAGCAGAGATCCACTTTGGCGCCGGCTCGAGGGGGCCCGGGTGCAAAGATGGATAAAGTTTTAAACAG
AGAGGAATCTTTGCAGCTAATGGACCTTCTAGGTCTTGAAAGGAGTGGGAATTGGCTCCGGTGCCCGTCA
GTGGGCAGAG
